Addgene plasmid #201027: pcDNA 3.1-nsp7-FLAG
Purpose: Expresses C-terminally FLAG tagged SARS-CoV-2 nsp7 in mammalian.
Depositing lab: Sharon Rozovsky. Publication: Selenoprotein S Interacts with the Replication and Transcription Complex of SARS-CoV-2 by Binding nsp7. Ghelichkhani F, Gonzalez FA, Kapitonova MA, Rozovsky S. J Mol Biol. 2023 Apr 15;435(8):168008. doi: 10.1016/j.jmb.2023.168008. Epub 2023 Feb 10. PubMed 36773692.
Backbone
  Vector backbone: pcDNA3.1
  Backbone manufacturer: Thermo Fisher
  Backbone size w/o insert (bp): 5369
  Total vector size (bp): 5708
  Modifications to backbone: insertion of nsp7-FLAG
  Vector type: Mammalian Expression
  Selectable markers: Neomycin (select with G418)
Growth in bacteria
  Bacterial resistance: Ampicillin, 100 μg/mL
  Growth temperature: 37°C
  Growth strain: DH5alpha
  Copy number: High Copy
Gene/Insert
  Gene/Insert name: non-structural protein 7 (alt name: nsp7)
  Species: Synthetic; Severe acute respiratory syndrome coronavirus 2
  Insert size (bp): 327
  Entrez Gene: ORF1ab (a.k.a. GU280_gp01)
  Promoter: T7 promoter
  Tag / fusion protein: 8xHis (C terminal on insert); FLAG (C terminal on insert)
  Cloning method: Restriction Enzyme; 5′ cloning site BamHI (unknown if destroyed); 3′ cloning site XbaI (unknown if destroyed)
  Sequencing primers: 5′ CMV-F
Terms and licenses: Academic/Nonprofit Terms; Industry Terms: Not Available to Industry
How to cite: pcDNA 3.1-nsp7-FLAG was a gift from Sharon Rozovsky (Addgene plasmid # 201027 ; http://n2t.net/addgene:201027 ; RRID:Addgene_201027)
