[The description below was written by a language model from this plasmid's Addgene catalogue record and pLannotate feature annotations shown in this document.]
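Description:
pcDNA 3.1-nsp7-FLAG is a mammalian expression plasmid of about 5.7 kb, built on the pcDNA3.1 backbone, that produces SARS-CoV-2 non-structural protein 7 (nsp7) with C-terminal tags. It is maintained in E. coli through a high-copy ColE1/pUC-type origin and an ampicillin resistance gene (β-lactamase with its own promoter), and it also carries an f1 phage origin. For selection in mammalian cells, an SV40 enhancer/early promoter drives the neomycin phosphotransferase gene, terminated by an SV40 polyadenylation signal, allowing G418 selection of stable transfectants.

The payload is a 327 bp synthetic insert encoding nsp7, a cleavage product of the viral ORF1ab polyprotein. It was cloned between the BamHI and XbaI sites. The catalogue lists both a FLAG tag and an 8xHis tag at the C terminus of the insert. The automated feature table does not annotate the nsp7 coding region or the tags, but it leaves an unannotated gap between the T7 promoter and the bGH polyadenylation signal, where the insert would be expected to sit. The catalogue names the T7 promoter as the promoter. However, the annotation shows the CMV immediate-early enhancer and promoter directly upstream, and this is the element that would drive transcription in mammalian cells. The T7 promoter would instead serve for in vitro transcription or as a priming site. Several short fragment annotations (HIV-1 LTR, ble, lacI, bom) are likely to be sequence-similarity hits in the backbone rather than functional elements.

The plasmid is intended for transient or stable expression of epitope-tagged nsp7 in mammalian cells. The associated study examined binding between selenoprotein S and nsp7 of the viral replication and transcription complex, which suggests use in detection and pull-down experiments.
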