Features (pLannotate 1.2.2; 19 found; start..end, strand, type, name):
     28..80      -  misc_feature   bom (fragment): basis of mobility region from pBR322
    235..614     +  enhancer       CMV enhancer: human cytomegalovirus immediate early enhancer
    615..818     +  promoter       CMV promoter: human cytomegalovirus (CMV) immediate early promoter
    814..847     +  LTR            5' LTR (truncated) (fragment): truncated 5' long terminal repeat (LTR) from HIV-1
    863..881     +  promoter       T7 promoter: promoter for bacteriophage T7 RNA polymerase
   1308..1532    +  polyA_signal   bGH poly(A) signal: bovine growth hormone polyadenylation signal
   1536..1557    +  promoter       SV40 promoter (fragment): SV40 enhancer and early promoter
   1578..2006    +  rep_origin     f1 ori (sequence partly withheld): f1 bacteriophage origin of replication; arrow indicates direction of (+) strand synthesis
   2020..2349    +  promoter       SV40 promoter: SV40 enhancer and early promoter
   2416..3207    +  CDS            neo: KKA2_KLEPN - Also known as kan, nptII. Experimental evidence at protein level: Swiss-Prot protein existence level 1. Resistance to kanamycin, neomycin, paromomycin, ribostamycin, butirosin and gentamicin B. From Klebsiella pneumoniae.
   3231..3389    +  CDS            ble (fragment): BLE_KLEPN - Experimental evidence at protein level: Swiss-Prot protein existence level 1. Binding protein with a strong affinity to the bleomycin family of antibiotics. Binds to CL990; an antimitotic-antibiotic compound. From Klebsiella pneumoniae.
   3384..3505    +  polyA_signal   SV40 poly(A) signal: SV40 polyadenylation signal
   3578..3594    -  protein_bind   lac operator: The lac repressor binds to the lac operator to inhibit transcription in E. coli. This inhibition can be relieved by adding lactose or isopropyl-β-D-thiogalactopyranoside (IPTG). lac repressor encoded by lacI
   3602..3632    -  promoter       lac promoter: promoter for the E. coli lac operon
   3647..3668    -  protein_bind   CAP binding site: CAP binding activates transcription in the presence of cAMP. E. coli catabolite activator protein
   3681..3773    -  CDS            lacI (fragment): lac repressor; lacI; The lac repressor binds to the lac operator to inhibit transcription in E. coli. This inhibition can be relieved by adding lactose or isopropyl-β-D-thiogalactopyranoside (IPTG).
   3956..4544    -  rep_origin     ori: high-copy-number ColE1/pMB1/pBR322/pUC origin of replication
   4715..5575    -  CDS            AmpR: β-lactamase; bla; confers resistance to ampicillin, carbenicillin, and related antibiotics
   5576..5680    -  promoter       AmpR promoter: bla
>Addgene plasmid #201027 | pcDNA 3.1-nsp7-FLAG | addgene full sequence | sequence record 394458 | Addgene NGS Result
GACGGATCGGGAGATCTCCCGATCCCCTATGGTGCACTCTCAGTACAATCTGCTCTGATGCCGCATAGTT
AAGCCAGTATCTGCTCCCTGCTTGTGTGTTGGAGGTCGCTGAGTAGTGCGCGAGCAAAATTTAAGCTACA
ACAAGGCAAGGCTTGACCGACAATTGCATGAAGAATCTGCTTAGGGTTAGGCGTTTTGCGCTGCTTCGCG
ATGTACGGGCCAGATATACGCGTTGACATTGATTATTGACTAGTTATTAATAGTAATCAATTACGGGGTC
ATTAGTTCATAGCCCATATATGGAGTTCCGCGTTACATAACTTACGGTAAATGGCCCGCCTGGCTGACCG
CCCAACGACCCCCGCCCATTGACGTCAATAATGACGTATGTTCCCATAGTAACGCCAATAGGGACTTTCC
ATTGACGTCAATGGGTGGAGTATTTACGGTAAACTGCCCACTTGGCAGTACATCAAGTGTATCATATGCC
AAGTACGCCCCCTATTGACGTCAATGACGGTAAATGGCCCGCCTGGCATTATGCCCAGTACATGACCTTA
TGGGACTTTCCTACTTGGCAGTACATCTACGTATTAGTCATCGCTATTACCATGGTGATGCGGTTTTGGC
AGTACATCAATGGGCGTGGATAGCGGTTTGACTCACGGGGATTTCCAAGTCTCCACCCCATTGACGTCAA
TGGGAGTTTGTTTTGGCACCAAAATCAACGGGACTTTCCAAAATGTCGTAACAACTCCGCCCCATTGACG
CAAATGGGCGGTAGGCGTGTACGGTGGGAGGTCTATATAAGCAGAGCTCTCTGGCTAACTAGAGAACCCA
CTGCTTACTGGCTTATCGAAATTAATACGACTCACTATAGGGAGACCCAAGCTGGCTAGCGTTTAAACTT
AAGCTTGGTACCGAGCTCGGATCCGGGATGTCTAAGATGAGTGATGTGAAATGTACGTCCGTGGTGTTGC
TTTCTGTCCTGCAACAGCTTAGAGTTGAATCTAGCAGTAAGCTCTGGGCACAATGCGTGCAACTCCACAA
TGATATTCTGTTGGCGAAAGATACTACTGAAGCCTTCGAGAAGATGGTATCCTTGTTGTCTGTCCTTTTG
AGCATGCAAGGCGCGGTTGACATCAACAAGTTGTGTGAGGAGATGCTGGATAACCGAGCTACACTGCAAG
CATCGGGCGGACATCACCACCATCATCACCATCACGCCGCAGCCGCAGATTATAAAGATGACGATGACAA
GTAGCTCGAGTCTAGAGGGCCCGTTTAAACCCGCTGATCAGCCTCGACTGTGCCTTCTAGTTGCCAGCCA
TCTGTTGTTTGCCCCTCCCCCGTGCCTTCCTTGACCCTGGAAGGTGCCACTCCCACTGTCCTTTCCTAAT
AAAATGAGGAAATTGCATCGCATTGTCTGAGTAGGTGTCATTCTATTCTGGGGGGTGGGGTGGGGCAGGA
CAGCAAGGGGGAGGATTGGGAAGACAATAGCAGGCATGCTGGGGATGCGGTGGGCTCTATGGCTTCTGAG
GCGGAAAGAACCAGCTGGGGCTCTAGGGGGTATCCCC
[124 nt withheld, positions 1578-1701]
C
[91 nt withheld, positions 1703-1793]
A
[49 nt withheld, positions 1795-1843]
CCTTTGACGTTGGAGTCCACGTTCTTT
[37 nt withheld, positions 1871-1907]
ACCCTATCTCGGTCTATTCTTTTGATTTATAAGGGATTTTGCCGATTTCGGCCTATTGGTTAAAAAATGA
GCTGATTTAACAAAAATTTAACGCGAATTAATTCTGTGGAATGTGTGTCAGTTAGGGTGTGGAAAGTCCC
CAGGCTCCCCAGCAGGCAGAAGTATGCAAAGCATGCATCTCAATTAGTCAGCAACCAGGTGTGGAAAGTC
CCCAGGCTCCCCAGCAGGCAGAAGTATGCAAAGCATGCATCTCAATTAGTCAGCAACCATAGTCCCGCCC
CTAACTCCGCCCATCCCGCCCCTAACTCCGCCCAGTTCCGCCCATTCTCCGCCCCATGGCTGACTAATTT
TTTTTATTTATGCAGAGGCCGAGGCCGCCTCTGCCTCTGAGCTATTCCAGAAGTAGTGAGGAGGCTTTTT
TGGAGGCCTAGGCTTTTGCAAAAAGCTCCCGGGAGCTTGTATATCCATTTTCGGATCTGATCAAGAGACA
GGATGAGGATCGTTTCGCATGATTGAACAAGATGGATTGCACGCAGGTTCTCCGGCCGCTTGGGTGGAGA
GGCTATTCGGCTATGACTGGGCACAACAGACAATCGGCTGCTCTGATGCCGCCGTGTTCCGGCTGTCAGC
GCAGGGGCGCCCGGTTCTTTTTGTCAAGACCGACCTGTCCGGTGCCCTGAATGAACTGCAGGACGAGGCA
GCGCGGCTATCGTGGCTGGCCACGACGGGCGTTCCTTGCGCAGCTGTGCTCGACGTTGTCACTGAAGCGG
GAAGGGACTGGCTGCTATTGGGCGAAGTGCCGGGGCAGGATCTCCTGTCATCTCACCTTGCTCCTGCCGA
GAAAGTATCCATCATGGCTGATGCAATGCGGCGGCTGCATACGCTTGATCCGGCTACCTGCCCATTCGAC
CACCAAGCGAAACATCGCATCGAGCGAGCACGTACTCGGATGGAAGCCGGTCTTGTCGATCAGGATGATC
TGGACGAAGAGCATCAGGGGCTCGCGCCAGCCGAACTGTTCGCCAGGCTCAAGGCGCGCATGCCCGACGG
CGAGGATCTCGTCGTGACCCATGGCGATGCCTGCTTGCCGAATATCATGGTGGAAAATGGCCGCTTTTCT
GGATTCATCGACTGTGGCCGGCTGGGTGTGGCGGACCGCTATCAGGACATAGCGTTGGCTACCCGTGATA
TTGCTGAAGAGCTTGGCGGCGAATGGGCTGACCGCTTCCTCGTGCTTTACGGTATCGCCGCTCCCGATTC
GCAGCGCATCGCCTTCTATCGCCTTCTTGACGAGTTCTTCTGAGCGGGACTCTGGGGTTCGAAATGACCG
ACCAAGCGACGCCCAACCTGCCATCACGAGATTTCGATTCCACCGCCGCCTTCTATGAAAGGTTGGGCTT
CGGAATCGTTTTCCGGGACGCCGGCTGGATGATCCTCCAGCGCGGGGATCTCATGCTGGAGTTCTTCGCC
CACCCCAACTTGTTTATTGCAGCTTATAATGGTTACAAATAAAGCAATAGCATCACAAATTTCACAAATA
AAGCATTTTTTTCACTGCATTCTAGTTGTGGTTTGTCCAAACTCATCAATGTATCTTATCATGTCTGTAT
ACCGTCGACCTCTAGCTAGAGCTTGGCGTAATCATGGTCATAGCTGTTTCCTGTGTGAAATTGTTATCCG
CTCACAATTCCACACAACATACGAGCCGGAAGCATAAAGTGTAAAGCCTGGGGTGCCTAATGAGTGAGCT
AACTCACATTAATTGCGTTGCGCTCACTGCCCGCTTTCCAGTCGGGAAACCTGTCGTGCCAGCTGCATTA
ATGAATCGGCCAACGCGCGGGGAGAGGCGGTTTGCGTATTGGGCGCTCTTCCGCTTCCTCGCTCACTGAC
TCGCTGCGCTCGGTCGTTCGGCTGCGGCGAGCGGTATCAGCTCACTCAAAGGCGGTAATACGGTTATCCA
CAGAATCAGGGGATAACGCAGGAAAGAACATGTGAGCAAAAGGCCAGCAAAAGGCCAGGAACCGTAAAAA
GGCCGCGTTGCTGGCGTTTTTCCATAGGCTCCGCCCCCCTGACGAGCATCACAAAAATCGACGCTCAAGT
CAGAGGTGGCGAAACCCGACAGGACTATAAAGATACCAGGCGTTTCCCCCTGGAAGCTCCCTCGTGCGCT
CTCCTGTTCCGACCCTGCCGCTTACCGGATACCTGTCCGCCTTTCTCCCTTCGGGAAGCGTGGCGCTTTC
TCATAGCTCACGCTGTAGGTATCTCAGTTCGGTGTAGGTCGTTCGCTCCAAGCTGGGCTGTGTGCACGAA
CCCCCCGTTCAGCCCGACCGCTGCGCCTTATCCGGTAACTATCGTCTTGAGTCCAACCCGGTAAGACACG
ACTTATCGCCACTGGCAGCAGCCACTGGTAACAGGATTAGCAGAGCGAGGTATGTAGGCGGTGCTACAGA
GTTCTTGAAGTGGTGGCCTAACTACGGCTACACTAGAAGAACAGTATTTGGTATCTGCGCTCTGCTGAAG
CCAGTTACCTTCGGAAAAAGAGTTGGTAGCTCTTGATCCGGCAAACAAACCACCGCTGGTAGCGGTGGTT
TTTTTGTTTGCAAGCAGCAGATTACGCGCAGAAAAAAAGGATCTCAAGAAGATCCTTTGATCTTTTCTAC
GGGGTCTGACGCTCAGTGGAACGAAAACTCACGTTAAGGGATTTTGGTCATGAGATTATCAAAAAGGATC
TTCACCTAGATCCTTTTAAATTAAAAATGAAGTTTTAAATCAATCTAAAGTATATATGAGTAAACTTGGT
CTGACAGTTACCAATGCTTAATCAGTGAGGCACCTATCTCAGCGATCTGTCTATTTCGTTCATCCATAGT
TGCCTGACTCCCCGTCGTGTAGATAACTACGATACGGGAGGGCTTACCATCTGGCCCCAGTGCTGCAATG
ATACCGCGAGACCCACGCTCACCGGCTCCAGATTTATCAGCAATAAACCAGCCAGCCGGAAGGGCCGAGC
GCAGAAGTGGTCCTGCAACTTTATCCGCCTCCATCCAGTCTATTAATTGTTGCCGGGAAGCTAGAGTAAG
TAGTTCGCCAGTTAATAGTTTGCGCAACGTTGTTGCCATTGCTACAGGCATCGTGGTGTCACGCTCGTCG
TTTGGTATGGCTTCATTCAGCTCCGGTTCCCAACGATCAAGGCGAGTTACATGATCCCCCATGTTGTGCA
AAAAAGCGGTTAGCTCCTTCGGTCCTCCGATCGTTGTCAGAAGTAAGTTGGCCGCAGTGTTATCACTCAT
GGTTATGGCAGCACTGCATAATTCTCTTACTGTCATGCCATCCGTAAGATGCTTTTCTGTGACTGGTGAG
TACTCAACCAAGTCATTCTGAGAATAGTGTATGCGGCGACCGAGTTGCTCTTGCCCGGCGTCAATACGGG
ATAATACCGCGCCACATAGCAGAACTTTAAAAGTGCTCATCATTGGAAAACGTTCTTCGGGGCGAAAACT
CTCAAGGATCTTACCGCTGTTGAGATCCAGTTCGATGTAACCCACTCGTGCACCCAACTGATCTTCAGCA
TCTTTTACTTTCACCAGCGTTTCTGGGTGAGCAAAAACAGGAAGGCAAAATGCCGCAAAAAAGGGAATAA
GGGCGACACGGAAATGTTGAATACTCATACTCTTCCTTTTTCAATATTATTGAAGCATTTATCAGGGTTA
TTGTCTCATGAGCGGATACATATTTGAATGTATTTAGAAAAATAAACAAATAGGGGTTCCGCGCACATTT
CCCCGAAAAGTGCCACCTGACGTC
